Addgene plasmid #130134: pRDAX-384 HA Venus
Purpose: PPI (BiFC/TriFC) assay vector
Depositing lab: Gary Lewin. Depositing organization: Max-Delbrueck-Centrum fuer Molekulare Medizin (MDC).
Backbone
  Vector backbone: pEGFP-N1 U55762 Clontech
  Vector type: Mammalian Expression
Growth in bacteria
  Bacterial resistance: Kanamycin, 50 μg/mL
  Growth temperature: 37°C
  Growth strain: DH5alpha
  Copy number: High Copy
Gene/Insert
  Gene/Insert name: Venus
  Species: M. musculus (mouse)
  Cloning method: Restriction Enzyme; 5′ cloning site unknown (unknown if destroyed); 3′ cloning site unknown (unknown if destroyed)
Terms and licenses: Academic/Nonprofit Terms; Industry Terms: Not Available to Industry
How to cite: pRDAX-384 HA Venus was a gift from Gary Lewin (Addgene plasmid # 130134 ; http://n2t.net/addgene:130134 ; RRID:Addgene_130134)
