[The description below was written by a language model from this plasmid's Addgene catalogue record and pLannotate feature annotations shown in this document.]
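Description:
pRDAX-384 HA Venus is a 4,760 bp mammalian expression plasmid built on the Clontech pEGFP-N1 backbone and catalogued as a vector for protein–protein interaction assays based on bimolecular or trimolecular fluorescence complementation (BiFC/TriFC). It is maintained in E. coli at high copy through a ColE1/pUC-type origin and selected with kanamycin. The resistance gene is the Tn5 aminoglycoside phosphotransferase (NeoR/KanR). It sits behind tandem bacterial (AmpR/bla) and SV40 early promoters and ends in the HSV TK polyadenylation signal, so the same cassette confers kanamycin resistance in bacteria and G418 resistance in transfected mammalian cells. An f1 origin is also present, which allows single-stranded DNA production. The short RSF ori, ble and bGH poly(A) hits are only fragments and are probably backbone remnants or annotation artefacts rather than functional parts.

The payload is driven by the human CMV immediate-early enhancer and promoter. A residual portion of the multiple cloning site follows, then a coding sequence annotated as mVenus, a monomeric, rapidly maturing yellow fluorescent protein derived from Aequorea victoria. The annotated span is about the length of a complete fluorescent protein rather than a split fragment. Downstream lies a short match to an HA epitope sequence, consistent with the "HA" in the name, and the unit terminates with the SV40 poly(A) signal. The small "large T antigen" fragment probably belongs to that SV40 region.

The catalogue lists the insert species as mouse, which does not match the jellyfish origin of Venus. The cloning sites are not recorded. An intact HA-tagged Venus would suit a role as a positive fluorescence control or parental vector in the assay series, but the record does not state its exact role.
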