Features (pLannotate 1.2.2; 16 found; start..end, strand, type, name):
     46..105     +  rep_origin     RSF ori (fragment): Plasmids containing the RSF 1030 origin of replication can be propagated in E. coli cells that contain additional plasmids with compatible origins.
    173..476     +  enhancer       CMV enhancer: human cytomegalovirus immediate early enhancer
    477..680     +  promoter       CMV promoter: human cytomegalovirus (CMV) immediate early promoter
    703..746     +  misc_feature   MCS (fragment): multiple cloning site
    789..1502    +  CDS            mVenus: mVenus is a basic (constitutively fluorescent) yellow fluorescent protein published in 2006, derived from Aequorea victoria. It is reported to be a rapidly-maturing monomer with moderate acid sensitivity.
   1518..1534    +  CDS            3xHA (fragment): three tandem HA epitope tags
   1554..1637    +  CDS            large T antigen (fragment): large T antigen from SV40 (simian virus 40)
   1660..1781    +  polyA_signal   SV40 poly(A) signal: SV40 polyadenylation signal
   1815..2243    -  rep_origin     f1 ori (sequence partly withheld): f1 bacteriophage origin of replication; arrow indicates direction of (+) strand synthesis
   2270..2374    +  promoter       AmpR promoter: bla
   2376..2733    +  promoter       SV40 promoter: SV40 enhancer and early promoter
   2768..3562    +  CDS            NeoR/KanR: aminoglycoside phosphotransferase from Tn5; aph(3')-II (or nptII); confers resistance to neomycin, kanamycin, and G418 (Geneticin®)
   3583..3735    +  CDS            ble (fragment): BLE_KLEPN - Experimental evidence at protein level: Swiss-Prot protein existence level 1. Binding protein with a strong affinity to the bleomycin family of antibiotics. Binds to CL990; an antimitotic-antibiotic compound. From Klebsiella pneumoniae.
   3794..3841    +  polyA_signal   HSV TK poly(A) signal: herpes simplex virus thymidine kinase polyadenylation signal (Cole and Stacy, 1985)
   3932..3948    -  polyA_signal   bGH poly(A) signal (fragment): bovine growth hormone polyadenylation signal
   4170..4758    +  rep_origin     ori: high-copy-number ColE1/pMB1/pBR322/pUC origin of replication
>Addgene plasmid #130134 | pRDAX-384 HA Venus | depositor full sequence | sequence record 249512 | Full Sequence
CGCCAGCAACGCGGCCTTTTTACGGTTCCTGGCCTTTTGCTGGCCTTTTGCTCACATGTTCTTTCCTGCG
TTATCCCCTGATTCTGTGGATAACCGTATTACCGCCATGCATTAGTTATTAATAGTAATCAATTACGGGG
TCATTAGTTCATAGCCCATATATGGAGTTCCGCGTTACATAACTTACGGTAAATGGCCCGCCTGGCTGAC
CGCCCAACGACCCCCGCCCATTGACGTCAATAATGACGTATGTTCCCATAGTAACGCCAATAGGGACTTT
CCATTGACGTCAATGGGTGGAGTATTTACGGTAAACTGCCCACTTGGCAGTACATCAAGTGTATCATATG
CCAAGTACGCCCCCTATTGACGTCAATGACGGTAAATGGCCCGCCTGGCATTATGCCCAGTACATGACCT
TATGGGACTTTCCTACTTGGCAGTACATCTACGTATTAGTCATCGCTATTACCATGGTGATGCGGTTTTG
GCAGTACATCAATGGGCGTGGATAGCGGTTTGACTCACGGGGATTTCCAAGTCTCCACCCCATTGACGTC
AATGGGAGTTTGTTTTGGCACCAAAATCAACGGGACTTTCCAAAATGTCGTAACAACTCCGCCCCATTGA
CGCAAATGGGCGGTAGGCGTGTACGGTGGGAGGTCTATATAAGCAGAGCTGGTTTAGTGAACCGTCAGAT
CCGCTAGCGCTACCGGACTCAGATCTCGAGCTCAAGCTTCGAATTCGCCACCATGTATCCCTATGATGTT
CCAGACTATGCTGGAAGTGTGTCAAAGGGAGAAGAGTTGTTTACCGGTGTTGTTCCCATACTGGTGGAAC
TGGATGGTGACGTCAATGGACACAAGTTTAGCGTTTCTGGCGAAGGAGAAGGCGATGCTACCTATGGCAA
ACTGACCCTCAAACTGATCTGTACGACTGGAAAGTTGCCTGTACCTTGGCCAACACTGGTCACAACCTTG
GGCTATGGGCTGCAATGCTTTGCCCGTTATCCTGATCACATGAAGCAACATGACTTCTTTAAGTCTGCTA
TGCCAGAGGGATATGTGCAGGAACGGACTATCTTCTTCAAGGACGACGGCAACTACAAGACGAGAGCTGA
GGTGAAATTTGAGGGTGACACACTGGTGAATCGCATAGAGCTGAAAGGCATCGACTTCAAAGAAGATGGG
AATATTCTCGGGCATAAACTCGAGTACAACTACAATTCCCACAACGTGTACATCACTGCCGATAAGCAGA
AGAATGGGATTAAGGCGAACTTCAAGATCCGACACAACATCGAGGATGGTGGGGTCCAGCTTGCCGACCA
TTATCAGCAGAACACACCCATTGGGGATGGACCAGTCCTGTTGCCGGATAACCACTACCTCAGTTACCAG
AGCAAACTGTCCAAAGATCCCAATGAGAAGAGGGACCATATGGTACTGCTCGAATTCGTGACTGCAGCAG
GCATTACCCTTGGGATGGATGAACTTTATAAGACTGGTTACCCTTATGACGTGCCTGATTATGCCTAAGC
GGCCGCGACTCTAGATCATAATCAGCCATACCACATTTGTAGAGGTTTTACTTGCTTTAAAAAACCTCCC
ACACCTCCCCCTGAACCTGAAACATAAAATGAATGCAATTGTTGTTGTTAACTTGTTTATTGCAGCTTAT
AATGGTTACAAATAAAGCAATAGCATCACAAATTTCACAAATAAAGCATTTTTTTCACTGCATTCTAGTT
GTGGTTTGTCCAAACTCATCAATGTATCTTAAGGCGTAAATTGTAAGCGTTAATATTTTGTTAAAATTCG
CGTTAAATTTTTGTTAAATCAGCTCATTTTTTAACCAATAGGCCGAAATCGGCAAAATCCCTTATAAATC
AAAAGAATAGACCGAGATAGGGT
[37 nt withheld, positions 1914-1950]
AAAGAACGTGGACTCCAACGTCAAAGG
[49 nt withheld, positions 1978-2026]
T
[91 nt withheld, positions 2028-2118]
G
[124 nt withheld, positions 2120-2243]
CAGGTGGCACTTTTCGGGGAAATGTGCGCGGAACCCCTATTTGTTTATTTTTCTAAATACATTCAAATAT
GTATCCGCTCATGAGACAATAACCCTGATAAATGCTTCAATAATATTGAAAAAGGAAGAGTCCTGAGGCG
GAAAGAACCAGCTGTGGAATGTGTGTCAGTTAGGGTGTGGAAAGTCCCCAGGCTCCCCAGCAGGCAGAAG
TATGCAAAGCATGCATCTCAATTAGTCAGCAACCAGGTGTGGAAAGTCCCCAGGCTCCCCAGCAGGCAGA
AGTATGCAAAGCATGCATCTCAATTAGTCAGCAACCATAGTCCCGCCCCTAACTCCGCCCATCCCGCCCC
TAACTCCGCCCAGTTCCGCCCATTCTCCGCCCCATGGCTGACTAATTTTTTTTATTTATGCAGAGGCCGA
GGCCGCCTCGGCCTCTGAGCTATTCCAGAAGTAGTGAGGAGGCTTTTTTGGAGGCCTAGGCTTTTGCAAA
GATCGATCAAGAGACAGGATGAGGATCGTTTCGCATGATTGAACAAGATGGATTGCACGCAGGTTCTCCG
GCCGCTTGGGTGGAGAGGCTATTCGGCTATGACTGGGCACAACAGACAATCGGCTGCTCTGATGCCGCCG
TGTTCCGGCTGTCAGCGCAGGGGCGCCCGGTTCTTTTTGTCAAGACCGACCTGTCCGGTGCCCTGAATGA
ACTGCAAGACGAGGCAGCGCGGCTATCGTGGCTGGCCACGACGGGCGTTCCTTGCGCAGCTGTGCTCGAC
GTTGTCACTGAAGCGGGAAGGGACTGGCTGCTATTGGGCGAAGTGCCGGGGCAGGATCTCCTGTCATCTC
ACCTTGCTCCTGCCGAGAAAGTATCCATCATGGCTGATGCAATGCGGCGGCTGCATACGCTTGATCCGGC
TACCTGCCCATTCGACCACCAAGCGAAACATCGCATCGAGCGAGCACGTACTCGGATGGAAGCCGGTCTT
GTCGATCAGGATGATCTGGACGAAGAGCATCAGGGGCTCGCGCCAGCCGAACTGTTCGCCAGGCTCAAGG
CGAGCATGCCCGACGGCGAGGATCTCGTCGTGACCCATGGCGATGCCTGCTTGCCGAATATCATGGTGGA
AAATGGCCGCTTTTCTGGATTCATCGACTGTGGCCGGCTGGGTGTGGCGGACCGCTATCAGGACATAGCG
TTGGCTACCCGTGATATTGCTGAAGAGCTTGGCGGCGAATGGGCTGACCGCTTCCTCGTGCTTTACGGTA
TCGCCGCTCCCGATTCGCAGCGCATCGCCTTCTATCGCCTTCTTGACGAGTTCTTCTGAGCGGGACTCTG
GGGTTCGAAATGACCGACCAAGCGACGCCCAACCTGCCATCACGAGATTTCGATTCCACCGCCGCCTTCT
ATGAAAGGTTGGGCTTCGGAATCGTTTTCCGGGACGCCGGCTGGATGATCCTCCAGCGCGGGGATCTCAT
GCTGGAGTTCTTCGCCCACCCTAGGGGGAGGCTAACTGAAACACGGAAGGAGACAATACCGGAAGGAACC
CGCGCTATGACGGCAATAAAAAGACAGAATAAAACGCACGGTGTTGGGTCGTTTGTTCATAAACGCGGGG
TTCGGTCCCAGGGCTGGCACTCTGTCGATACCCCACCGAGACCCCATTGGGGCCAATACGCCCGCGTTTC
TTCCTTTTCCCCACCCCACCCCCCAAGTTCGGGTGAAGGCCCAGGGCTCGCAGCCAACGTCGGGGCGGCA
GGCCCTGCCATAGCCTCAGGTTACTCATATATACTTTAGATTGATTTAAAACTTCATTTTTAATTTAAAA
GGATCTAGGTGAAGATCCTTTTTGATAATCTCATGACCAAAATCCCTTAACGTGAGTTTTCGTTCCACTG
AGCGTCAGACCCCGTAGAAAAGATCAAAGGATCTTCTTGAGATCCTTTTTTTCTGCGCGTAATCTGCTGC
TTGCAAACAAAAAAACCACCGCTACCAGCGGTGGTTTGTTTGCCGGATCAAGAGCTACCAACTCTTTTTC
CGAAGGTAACTGGCTTCAGCAGAGCGCAGATACCAAATACTGTCCTTCTAGTGTAGCCGTAGTTAGGCCA
CCACTTCAAGAACTCTGTAGCACCGCCTACATACCTCGCTCTGCTAATCCTGTTACCAGTGGCTGCTGCC
AGTGGCGATAAGTCGTGTCTTACCGGGTTGGACTCAAGACGATAGTTACCGGATAAGGCGCAGCGGTCGG
GCTGAACGGGGGGTTCGTGCACACAGCCCAGCTTGGAGCGAACGACCTACACCGAACTGAGATACCTACA
GCGTGAGCTATGAGAAAGCGCCACGCTTCCCGAAGGGAGAAAGGCGGACAGGTATCCGGTAAGCGGCAGG
GTCGGAACAGGAGAGCGCACGAGGGAGCTTCCAGGGGGAAACGCCTGGTATCTTTATAGTCCTGTCGGGT
TTCGCCACCTCTGACTTGAGCGTCGATTTTTGTGATGCTCGTCAGGGGGGCGGAGCCTATGGAAAAA
